>Addgene plasmid #62603 | pBGSA HA-FPR1 | addgene partial sequence | sequence record 106061 | C-CMV-24 5'-TATTAGGACAAGGCTGGTGGGCAC-3'
TTCCAAGGCCAGGTCTAGAACTAGTGGATCCCCCGGGCTGCAGGAATTCTATTACTTTGCCTGTAACTCC
ACCTCTGCAGAAGGTAAAGTAGAATTGGTAGCTGTGTCACTGGTTTGGGTTGAGTCCTCGGTCAGGGCCC
TCTCCAGACTGGCGGGAAGGGCGTGGATCAGCCTCTCCCGGAAGTCCTGGCCCATGAAGACATAGAGCAT
GGGGTTGAGGCAGCTGTTGAAGAAGGCCAGGGCACTTGTCACATCCACTGCAATACCAATTTCTTTGTAC
ATGCCTTGCAATAACTCACGGATTCTGACTGTGGCTATAAGGGCCACCACCTGATATGGGGACCAGCAGA
GAAAAAAGGCTGCTGCGACAAAGGAGAGGACCCGTAAGGGACGACTGGACTTAATCAAGCCTTGCTTGTG
GATCTTGGTGGCAATAAGCCCATAACTGACAGCAACGATGGACATGGGTGCGCTGAAGCCAATGATGAAC
CGGATGATGCCTCTCACCGTCAACATGGCAACGGCCACATTTATCCTCTCTTTAGGGTCGTTGGTCCAGG
GCGAAAAGTTAAAAGTGCAGGCTACTGTCCCCGTTTTACCAGGTACTGTAGTCACACGAATGATAACTGG
CAATGTGAGGAGCAGAGCCATCACCCAGGGCCCAATGATCACCTTCTTGGCCAGGCTCACGGTGCGGTGG
TTCTGGGTCCAGACTGGATGCAGGACGCAAACACAGCGGTCCAGAGCAATGAGGGCGATCAGGAAGACAC
TTCCGAACAAGTTGATGTCCACTATGGTAAAGACGAATTTGCACAGGAACCAGCCGAAAGGCCAATGTCC
TCCCATGGCCTTCCTGACCATGAAGAATGGCAAAGTGGAGGTGAAACAGAAGTCAGCCACGGCCAGGTTC
AGGTAACTGATGGTGGTGACTGTGTGTGTCATCCGGAATCCAGCCACCCAGATCACAAGCCCGTTGCCCA
GGACCCCGAGGACAAAGGTGACTGCAAATACCAGATAAGTGATGATATCCAGGAAGAGATAGCCAGCAGA
TACAGCAGGTGTCCCTCC
