>Addgene plasmid #62603 | pBGSA HA-FPR1 | addgene partial sequence | sequence record 106183 | pcDL-F 5'-GTTGCCTTTACTTCTAGGCCT-3'
AAAGCTGCGGAATTCACTAGTGATTATGGCTTATCCATATGACGTCCCAGACTATGCTGAGACAAATTCC
TCTCTCCCCACGAACATCTCTGGAGGGACACCTGCTGTATCTGCTGGCTATCTCTTCCTGGATATCATCA
CTTATCTGGTATTTGCAGTCACCTTTGTCCTCGGGGTCCTGGGCAACGGGCTTGTGATCTGGGTGGCTGG
ATTCCGGATGACACACACAGTCACCACCATCAGTTACCTGAACCTGGCCGTGGCTGACTTCTGTTTCACC
TCCACTTTGCCATTCTTCATGGTCAGGAAGGCCATGGGAGGACATTGGCCTTTCGGCTGGTTCCTGTGCA
AATTCGTCTTTACCATAGTGGACATCAACTTGTTCGGAAGTGTCTTCCTGATCGCCCTCATTGCTCTGGA
CCGCTGTGTTTGCGTCCTGCATCCAGTCTGGACCCAGAACCACCGCACCGTGAGCCTGGCCAAGAAGGTG
ATCATTGGGCCCTGGGTGATGGCTCTGCTCCTCACATTGCCAGTTATCATTCGTGTGACTACAGTACCTG
GTAAAACGGGGACAGTAGCCTGCACTTTTAACTTTTCGCCCTGGACCAACGACCCTAAAGAGAGGATAAA
TGTGGCCGTTGCCATGTTGACGGTGAGAGGCATCATCCGGTTCATCATTGGCTTCAGCGCACCCATGTCC
ATCGTTGCTGTCAGTTATGGGCTTATTGCCACCAAGATCCACAAGCAAGGCTTGATTAAGTCCAGTCGTC
CCTTACGGGTCCTCTCCTTTGTCGCAGCAGCCTTTTTTCTCTGCTGGTCCCCATATCAGGTGGTGGCCCT
TATAGCCACAGTCAGAATCCGTGAGTTATTGCAAGGCATGTACAAAGAAATTGGTATTGCAGTGGATGTG
ACAAGTGCCCTGGCCTTCTTCAACAGCTGCCTCAACCCCATGCTCTATGTCTTCATGGGCCAGGACTTCC
GGGAGAGGCTGATCCACGCCCTTCCCGCCAGTCTGGAGAGGGCCCTGACCGAGGACTCAACCCA
