[The description below was written by a language model from this plasmid's Addgene catalogue record.]
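Description:
pBGSA HA-FPR1 is a mammalian expression plasmid of about 8.5 kb, built on the pBGSA backbone (roughly 7.2 kb), which is itself a derivative of the pBluescript SK+ cloning vector. It is maintained in E. coli as a high-copy plasmid under ampicillin selection. For mammalian work it carries a neomycin resistance marker, so transfected cells can be selected with G418 and stable lines established. No feature table accompanies the record, so details such as the promoter driving the neomycin marker, the polyadenylation signals and the exact origin of replication are not stated.

The payload is an approximately 1.3 kb insert encoding human FPR1, the N-formyl peptide receptor, a G protein-coupled receptor; the record identifies this allele as the fmlp-R26 clone, haplotype 3. The coding sequence carries an HA epitope tag at the N terminus. Because the N terminus of a GPCR is extracellular, such a tag is generally accessible to antibody on intact cells as well as being useful for immunoprecipitation and immunoblotting. Expression is driven by the SRalpha promoter, a strong constitutive hybrid element that combines the SV40 early promoter with part of the HTLV-1 long terminal repeat. The insert was cloned as an EcoRI fragment, and both flanking sites are retained, so it can be excised with a single enzyme, though its orientation cannot be inferred from the cloning sites alone.

The stated purpose is constitutive expression of HA-tagged FPR1 in mammalian cells. The associated study examined whether the receptor forms homodimers, a question for which an epitope-tagged version can be distinguished from differently tagged or untagged receptor.
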