Addgene plasmid #62603: pBGSA HA-FPR1
Purpose: Constitutive expression of HA-FPR1 in mammalian cells
Depositing lab: Heini Miettinen. Depositing organization: Montana State University. Publication: Experimental evidence for lack of homodimerization of the G protein-coupled human N-formyl peptide receptor. Gripentrog JM, Kantele KP, Jesaitis AJ, Miettinen HM. J Immunol. 2003 Sep 15;171(6):3187-93. PubMed 12960347.
Backbone
  Vector backbone: pBGSA
  Backbone manufacturer: Bruce Granger, PMID 8867788
  Backbone size w/o insert (bp): 7200
  Total vector size (bp): 8520
  Modifications to backbone: Modified from pBS SK+
  Vector type: Mammalian Expression
  Selectable markers: Neomycin (select with G418)
Growth in bacteria
  Bacterial resistance: Ampicillin, 100 μg/mL
  Growth temperature: 37°C
  Growth strain: DH5alpha
  Copy number: High Copy
Gene/Insert
  Gene/Insert name: FPR1 (alt names: fmlp-R26; FPR1 (haplotype 3))
  Species: H. sapiens (human)
  Insert size (bp): 1340
  GenBank ID: M60627
  Entrez Gene: FPR1 (a.k.a. FMLP, FPR)
  Promoter: SRalpha
  Tag / fusion protein: HA (N terminal on insert)
  Cloning method: Restriction Enzyme; 5′ cloning site EcoRI (not destroyed); 3′ cloning site EcoRI (not destroyed)
  Sequencing primers: 5′ cttctaggcctgtacgg
Resource information
  A portion of this plasmid was derived from a plasmid made by: Dr. Richard Ye, University of Illinois
Terms and licenses: Academic/Nonprofit Terms; Industry Terms: Not Available to Industry
How to cite: pBGSA HA-FPR1 was a gift from Heini Miettinen (Addgene plasmid # 62603 ; http://n2t.net/addgene:62603 ; RRID:Addgene_62603)
